Addgene plasmid #90618: CENPJ C7.1 gRNA
Purpose: 3rd generation lentiviral gRNA plasmid targeting human CENPJ
Depositing lab: Iain Cheeseman. Depositing organization: Whitehead Institute for Biomedical Research. Publication: Large-Scale Analysis of CRISPR/Cas9 Cell-Cycle Knockouts Reveals the Diversity of p53-Dependent Responses to Cell-Cycle Defects. McKinley KL, Cheeseman IM. Dev Cell. 2017 Feb 27;40(4):405-420.e2. doi: 10.1016/j.devcel.2017.01.012. Epub 2017 Feb 16. PubMed 28216383.
Backbone
  Vector backbone: pLenti-sgRNA
  Backbone manufacturer: Eric Lander & David Sabatini labs (Addgene plasmid #71409)
  Backbone size w/o insert (bp): 9151
  Vector type: Lentiviral, CRISPR
  Selectable markers: Puromycin
Growth in bacteria
  Bacterial resistance: Ampicillin, 100 μg/mL
  Growth temperature: 37°C
  Growth strain: NEB Stable
  Copy number: Unknown
Gene/Insert
  Gene/Insert name: CENPJ (Guide Designation C7.1) (alt name: pKMKO series)
  gRNA/shRNA sequence: CACCGACCAATCCTTCTCGGGCTG
  Species: H. sapiens (human)
  Promoter: U6
  Cloning method: Restriction Enzyme; 5′ cloning site BsmBI (destroyed during cloning); 3′ cloning site BsmBI (destroyed during cloning)
  Sequencing primers: 5′ hU6-F (5'-GAGGGCCTATTTCCCATGATT-3'); 3′ EF1a-R (5'-CACGGCGACTACTGCACTTA-3')
Terms and licenses: Academic/Nonprofit Terms; Industry Terms: Not Available to Industry
Depositor comments: Please note that gRNA target sequence listed is not strictly the 20nt spacer sequence, but also contains the 5' BsmBI overhang. For more information about knockout human cell lines generated using this plasmid, please see http://cellcycleknockouts.wi.mit.edu/ .
How to cite: CENPJ C7.1 gRNA was a gift from Iain Cheeseman (Addgene plasmid # 90618 ; http://n2t.net/addgene:90618 ; RRID:Addgene_90618)
