[The description below was written by a language model from this plasmid's Addgene catalogue record and pLannotate feature annotations shown in this document.]
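Description:
CENPJ C7.1 gRNA is a third-generation lentiviral CRISPR guide plasmid built on the pLenti-sgRNA backbone and designed to express a single guide RNA against human CENPJ. It is propagated in E. coli through a high-copy ColE1/pUC-type origin with ampicillin selection (AmpR). Residual cloning-vector elements (f1 ori, lac promoter/operator, lacZα and lacI fragments, T3 and T7 promoters) are also annotated. The catalogue gives a backbone size of 9,151 bp without insert, whereas the sequenced record is 7,301 nt. This would be consistent with loss of a stuffer during BsmBI cloning, but the record does not explain the difference.

The viral portion has the typical self-inactivating layout. An RSV promoter drives a truncated HIV-1 5' LTR, making genomic RNA production Tat-independent. This is followed by the Ψ packaging signal with a gag fragment, the RRE for Rev-dependent nuclear export, a cPPT/CTS, WPRE to enhance transcript expression, and a ΔU3 3' LTR, with an SV40 poly(A) signal and SV40 ori downstream. Within this frame, the human U6 Pol III promoter transcribes the CENPJ spacer, which was inserted between BsmBI sites destroyed during cloning and is fused to the S. pyogenes Cas9 guide scaffold (annotated as a tracrRNA fragment). A separate EF-1α core promoter drives puromycin N-acetyltransferase for selecting transduced mammalian cells.

The plasmid carries no Cas9, so the nuclease must be supplied separately, for example by a Cas9-expressing cell line. It belongs to a guide series used in a large-scale analysis of cell-cycle gene knockouts in human cells, here to disrupt CENPJ.
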