Features (pLannotate 1.2.2; 27 found; start..end, strand, type, name):
    105..126     +  protein_bind   CAP binding site: CAP binding activates transcription in the presence of cAMP. E. coli catabolite activator protein
    141..171     +  promoter       lac promoter: promoter for the E. coli lac operon
    179..195     +  protein_bind   lac operator: The lac repressor binds to the lac operator to inhibit transcription in E. coli. This inhibition can be relieved by adding lactose or isopropyl-β-D-thiogalactopyranoside (IPTG). lac repressor encoded by lacI
    240..258     +  promoter       T3 promoter: promoter for bacteriophage T3 RNA polymerase
    286..512     +  promoter       RSV promoter: Rous sarcoma virus enhancer/promoter
    513..693     +  LTR            5' LTR (truncated): truncated 5' long terminal repeat (LTR) from HIV-1
    740..865     +  misc_feature   HIV-1 Ψ: packaging signal of human immunodeficiency virus type 1
    849..1212    +  CDS            HIV-1 gag (fragment): gag protein from human immunodeficiency virus 1; gag
   1358..1591    +  misc_feature   RRE: The Rev response element (RRE) of HIV-1 allows for Rev-dependent mRNA export from the nucleus to the cytoplasm.
   1968..1994    +  CDS            Rev (fragment): human immunodeficiency virus 1 (HIV-1) Rev protein; rev; enhances nuclear export of unspliced and incompletely spliced viral mRNAs
   1998..2238    +  promoter       U6 promoter: RNA polymerase III promoter for human U6 snRNA
   2285..2352    +  misc_RNA       tracrRNA (fragment): trans-activating CRISPR RNA for the Streptococcus pyogenes CRISPR/Cas9 system
   2401..2518    +  misc_feature   cPPT/CTS: central polypurine tract and central termination sequence of HIV-1
   2587..2798    +  promoter       EF-1α core promoter: core promoter for human elongation factor EF-1α
   2824..3423    +  CDS            PuroR (fragment): puromycin N-acetyltransferase; pac from Streptomyces; confers resistance to puromycin
   3439..4027    +  misc_feature   WPRE: woodchuck hepatitis virus posttranscriptional regulatory element
   4078..4097    +  misc_feature   cPPT/CTS (fragment): central polypurine tract and central termination sequence of HIV-1
   4099..4332    +  LTR            3' LTR (ΔU3): self-inactivating 3' long terminal repeat (LTR) from HIV-1
   4410..4531    +  polyA_signal   SV40 poly(A) signal: SV40 polyadenylation signal
   4571..4706    +  rep_origin     SV40 ori: SV40 origin of replication
   4727..4745    -  promoter       T7 promoter: promoter for bacteriophage T7 RNA polymerase
   4753..4908    +  CDS            lacZα (fragment): LacZα fragment of β-galactosidase; lacZ fragment
   4913..5341    +  rep_origin     f1 ori (sequence partly withheld): f1 bacteriophage origin of replication; arrow indicates direction of (+) strand synthesis
   5394..5498    +  promoter       AmpR promoter: bla
   5499..6359    +  CDS            AmpR: β-lactamase; bla; confers resistance to ampicillin, carbenicillin, and related antibiotics
   6530..7118    +  rep_origin     ori: high-copy-number ColE1/pMB1/pBR322/pUC origin of replication
   7301..92      +  CDS            lacI (fragment) (across the origin): lac repressor; lacI; The lac repressor binds to the lac operator to inhibit transcription in E. coli. This inhibition can be relieved by adding lactose or isopropyl-β-D-thiogalactopyranoside (IPTG).
>Addgene plasmid #90618 | CENPJ C7.1 gRNA | addgene full sequence | sequence record 182884 | Addgene NGS Result
CGCCCAATACGCAAACCGCCTCTCCCCGCGCGTTGGCCGATTCATTAATGCAGCTGGCACGACAGGTTTC
CCGACTGGAAAGCGGGCAGTGAGCGCAACGCAATTAATGTGAGTTAGCTCACTCATTAGGCACCCCAGGC
TTTACACTTTATGCTTCCGGCTCGTATGTTGTGTGGAATTGTGAGCGGATAACAATTTCACACAGGAAAC
AGCTATGACCATGATTACGCCAAGCGCGCAATTAACCCTCACTAAAGGGAACAAAAGCTGGAGCTGCAAG
CTTAATGTAGTCTTATGCAATACTCTTGTAGTCTTGCAACATGGTAACGATGAGTTAGCAACATGCCTTA
CAAGGAGAGAAAAAGCACCGTGCATGCCGATTGGTGGAAGTAAGGTGGTACGATCGTGCCTTATTAGGAA
GGCAACAGACGGGTCTGACATGGATTGGACGAACCACTGAATTGCCGCATTGCAGAGATATTGTATTTAA
GTGCCTAGCTCGATACATAAACGGGTCTCTCTGGTTAGACCAGATCTGAGCCTGGGAGCTCTCTGGCTAA
CTAGGGAACCCACTGCTTAAGCCTCAATAAAGCTTGCCTTGAGTGCTTCAAGTAGTGTGTGCCCGTCTGT
TGTGTGACTCTGGTAACTAGAGATCCCTCAGACCCTTTTAGTCAGTGTGGAAAATCTCTAGCAGTGGCGC
CCGAACAGGGACTTGAAAGCGAAAGGGAAACCAGAGGAGCTCTCTCGACGCAGGACTCGGCTTGCTGAAG
CGCGCACGGCAAGAGGCGAGGGGCGGCGACTGGTGAGTACGCCAAAAATTTTGACTAGCGGAGGCTAGAA
GGAGAGAGATGGGTGCGAGAGCGTCAGTATTAAGCGGGGGAGAATTAGATCGCGATGGGAAAAAATTCGG
TTAAGGCCAGGGGGAAAGAAAAAATATAAATTAAAACATATAGTATGGGCAAGCAGGGAGCTAGAACGAT
TCGCAGTTAATCCTGGCCTGTTAGAAACATCAGAAGGCTGTAGACAAATACTGGGACAGCTACAACCATC
CCTTCAGACAGGATCAGAAGAACTTAGATCATTATATAATACAGTAGCAACCCTCTATTGTGTGCATCAA
AGGATAGAGATAAAAGACACCAAGGAAGCTTTAGACAAGATAGAGGAAGAGCAAAACAAAAGTAAGACCA
CCGCACAGCAAGCGGCCGCTGATCTTCAGACCTGGAGGAGGAGATATGAGGGACAATTGGAGAAGTGAAT
TATATAAATATAAAGTAGTAAAAATTGAACCATTAGGAGTAGCACCCACCAAGGCAAAGAGAAGAGTGGT
GCAGAGAGAAAAAAGAGCAGTGGGAATAGGAGCTTTGTTCCTTGGGTTCTTGGGAGCAGCAGGAAGCACT
ATGGGCGCAGCGTCAATGACGCTGACGGTACAGGCCAGACAATTATTGTCTGGTATAGTGCAGCAGCAGA
ACAATTTGCTGAGGGCTATTGAGGCGCAACAGCATCTGTTGCAACTCACAGTCTGGGGCATCAAGCAGCT
CCAGGCAAGAATCCTGGCTGTGGAAAGATACCTAAAGGATCAACAGCTCCTGGGGATTTGGGGTTGCTCT
GGAAAACTCATTTGCACCACTGCTGTGCCTTGGAATGCTAGTTGGAGTAATAAATCTCTGGAACAGATTT
GGAATCACACGACCTGGATGGAGTGGGACAGAGAAATTAACAATTACACAAGCTTAATACACTCCTTAAT
TGAAGAATCGCAAAACCAGCAAGAAAAGAATGAACAAGAATTATTGGAATTAGATAAATGGGCAAGTTTG
TGGAATTGGTTTAACATAACAAATTGGCTGTGGTATATAAAATTATTCATAATGATAGTAGGAGGCTTGG
TAGGTTTAAGAATAGTTTTTGCTGTACTTTCTATAGTGAATAGAGTTAGGCAGGGATATTCACCATTATC
GTTTCAGACCCACCTCCCAACCCCGAGGGGACCCAGAGAGGGCCTATTTCCCATGATTCCTTCATATTTG
CATATACGATACAAGGCTGTTAGAGAGATAATTAGAATTAATTTGACTGTAAACACAAAGATATTAGTAC
AAAATACGTGACGTAGAAAGTAATAATTTCTTGGGTAGTTTGCAGTTTTAAAATTATGTTTTAAAATGGA
CTATCATATGCTTACCGTAACTTGAAAGTATTTCGATTTCTTGGCTTTATATATCTTGTGGAAAGGACGA
AACACCGACCAATCCTTCTCGGGCTGGTTTAAGAGCTATGCTGGAAACAGCATAGCAAGTTTAAATAAGG
CTAGTCCGTTATCAACTTGAAAAAGTGGCACCGAGTCGGTGCTTTTTTTGAATTCTAGATCTTGAGACAA
ATGGCAGTATTCATCCACAATTTTAAAAGAAAAGGGGGGATTGGGGGGTACAGTGCAGGGGAAAGAATAG
TAGACATAATAGCAACAGACATACAAACTAAAGAATTACAAAAACAAATTACAAAAATTCAAAATTTTCG
GGTTTATTACAGGGACAGCAGAGATCCACTTTGGCGCCGGCTCGAGTGGCTCCGGTGCCCGTCAGTGGGC
AGAGCGCACATCGCCCACAGTCCCCGAGAAGTTGGGGGGAGGGGTCGGCAATTGAACCGGTGCCTAGAGA
AGGTGGCGCGGGGTAAACTGGGAAAGTGATGTCGTGTACTGGCTCCGCCTTTTTCCCGAGGGTGGGGGAG
AACCGTATATAAGTGCAGTAGTCGCCGTGAACGTTCTTTTTCGCAACGGGTTTGCCGCCAGAACACAGGT
GTCGTGACGCGGGATCCGCCACCATGACCGAGTACAAGCCCACGGTGCGCCTCGCCACCCGCGACGACGT
CCCCAGGGCCGTACGCACCCTCGCCGCCGCGTTCGCCGACTACCCCGCCACGCGCCACACCGTCGATCCG
GACCGCCACATCGAGCGGGTCACCGAGCTGCAAGAACTCTTCCTCACGCGCGTCGGGCTCGACATCGGCA
AGGTGTGGGTCGCGGACGACGGCGCCGCGGTGGCGGTCTGGACCACGCCGGAGAGCGTCGAAGCGGGGGC
GGTGTTCGCCGAGATCGGCCCGCGCATGGCCGAGTTGAGCGGTTCCCGGCTGGCCGCGCAGCAACAGATG
GAAGGCCTCCTGGCGCCGCACCGGCCCAAGGAGCCCGCGTGGTTCCTGGCCACCGTCGGAGTCTCGCCCG
ACCACCAGGGCAAGGGTCTGGGCAGCGCCGTCGTGCTCCCCGGAGTGGAGGCGGCCGAGCGCGCCGGGGT
GCCCGCCTTCCTGGAGACCTCCGCGCCCCGCAACCTCCCCTTCTACGAGCGGCTCGGCTTCACCGTCACC
GCCGACGTCGAGGTGCCCGAAGGACCGCGCACCTGGTGCATGACCCGCAAGCCCGGTGCCTGAACGCGTT
AAGTCGACAATCAACCTCTGGATTACAAAATTTGTGAAAGATTGACTGGTATTCTTAACTATGTTGCTCC
TTTTACGCTATGTGGATACGCTGCTTTAATGCCTTTGTATCATGCTATTGCTTCCCGTATGGCTTTCATT
TTCTCCTCCTTGTATAAATCCTGGTTGCTGTCTCTTTATGAGGAGTTGTGGCCCGTTGTCAGGCAACGTG
GCGTGGTGTGCACTGTGTTTGCTGACGCAACCCCCACTGGTTGGGGCATTGCCACCACCTGTCAGCTCCT
TTCCGGGACTTTCGCTTTCCCCCTCCCTATTGCCACGGCGGAACTCATCGCCGCCTGCCTTGCCCGCTGC
TGGACAGGGGCTCGGCTGTTGGGCACTGACAATTCCGTGGTGTTGTCGGGGAAATCATCGTCCTTTCCTT
GGCTGCTCGCCTGTGTTGCCACCTGGATTCTGCGCGGGACGTCCTTCTGCTACGTCCCTTCGGCCCTCAA
TCCAGCGGACCTTCCTTCCCGCGGCCTGCTGCCGGCTCTGCGGCCTCTTCCGCGTCTTCGCCTTCGCCCT
CAGACGAGTCGGATCTCCCTTTGGGCCGCCTCCCCGCGTCGACTTTAAGACCAATGACTTACAAGGCAGC
TGTAGATCTTAGCCACTTTTTAAAAGAAAAGGGGGGACTGGAAGGGCTAATTCACTCCCAACGAAGACAA
GATCTGCTTTTTGCTTGTACTGGGTCTCTCTGGTTAGACCAGATCTGAGCCTGGGAGCTCTCTGGCTAAC
TAGGGAACCCACTGCTTAAGCCTCAATAAAGCTTGCCTTGAGTGCTTCAAGTAGTGTGTGCCCGTCTGTT
GTGTGACTCTGGTAACTAGAGATCCCTCAGACCCTTTTAGTCAGTGTGGAAAATCTCTAGCAGTACGTAT
AGTAGTTCATGTCATCTTATTATTCAGTATTTATAACTTGCAAAGAAATGAATATCAGAGAGTGAGAGGA
ACTTGTTTATTGCAGCTTATAATGGTTACAAATAAAGCAATAGCATCACAAATTTCACAAATAAAGCATT
TTTTTCACTGCATTCTAGTTGTGGTTTGTCCAAACTCATCAATGTATCTTATCATGTCTGGCTCTAGCTA
TCCCGCCCCTAACTCCGCCCATCCCGCCCCTAACTCCGCCCAGTTCCGCCCATTCTCCGCCCCATGGCTG
ACTAATTTTTTTTATTTATGCAGAGGCCGAGGCCGCCTCGGCCTCTGAGCTATTCCAGAAGTAGTGAGGA
GGCTTTTTTGGAGGCCTAGGGACGTACCCAATTCGCCCTATAGTGAGTCGTATTACGCGCGCTCACTGGC
CGTCGTTTTACAACGTCGTGACTGGGAAAACCCTGGCGTTACCCAACTTAATCGCCTTGCAGCACATCCC
CCTTTCGCCAGCTGGCGTAATAGCGAAGAGGCCCGCACCGATCGCCCTTCCCAACAGTTGCGCAGCCTGA
ATGGCGAATGGG
[124 nt withheld, positions 4913-5036]
C
[91 nt withheld, positions 5038-5128]
A
[49 nt withheld, positions 5130-5178]
CCTTTGACGTTGGAGTCCACGTTCTTT
[37 nt withheld, positions 5206-5242]
ACCCTATCTCGGTCTATTCTTTTGATTTATAAGGGATTTTGCCGATTTCGGCCTATTGGTTAAAAAATGA
GCTGATTTAACAAAAATTTAACGCGAATTTTAACAAAATATTAACGCTTACAATTTAGGTGGCACTTTTC
GGGGAAATGTGCGCGGAACCCCTATTTGTTTATTTTTCTAAATACATTCAAATATGTATCCGCTCATGAG
ACAATAACCCTGATAAATGCTTCAATAATATTGAAAAAGGAAGAGTATGAGTATTCAACATTTCCGTGTC
GCCCTTATTCCCTTTTTTGCGGCATTTTGCCTTCCTGTTTTTGCTCACCCAGAAACGCTGGTGAAAGTAA
AAGATGCTGAAGATCAGTTGGGTGCACGAGTGGGTTACATCGAACTGGATCTCAACAGCGGTAAGATCCT
TGAGAGTTTTCGCCCCGAAGAACGTTTTCCAATGATGAGCACTTTTAAAGTTCTGCTATGTGGCGCGGTA
TTATCCCGTATTGACGCCGGGCAAGAGCAACTCGGTCGCCGCATACACTATTCTCAGAATGACTTGGTTG
AGTACTCACCAGTCACAGAAAAGCATCTTACGGATGGCATGACAGTAAGAGAATTATGCAGTGCTGCCAT
AACCATGAGTGATAACACTGCGGCCAACTTACTTCTGACAACGATCGGAGGACCGAAGGAGCTAACCGCT
TTTTTGCACAACATGGGGGATCATGTAACTCGCCTTGATCGTTGGGAACCGGAGCTGAATGAAGCCATAC
CAAACGACGAGCGTGACACCACGATGCCTGTAGCAATGGCAACAACGTTGCGCAAACTATTAACTGGCGA
ACTACTTACTCTAGCTTCCCGGCAACAATTAATAGACTGGATGGAGGCGGATAAAGTTGCAGGACCACTT
CTGCGCTCGGCCCTTCCGGCTGGCTGGTTTATTGCTGATAAATCTGGAGCCGGTGAGCGTGGGTCTCGCG
GTATCATTGCAGCACTGGGGCCAGATGGTAAGCCCTCCCGTATCGTAGTTATCTACACGACGGGGAGTCA
GGCAACTATGGATGAACGAAATAGACAGATCGCTGAGATAGGTGCCTCACTGATTAAGCATTGGTAACTG
TCAGACCAAGTTTACTCATATATACTTTAGATTGATTTAAAACTTCATTTTTAATTTAAAAGGATCTAGG
TGAAGATCCTTTTTGATAATCTCATGACCAAAATCCCTTAACGTGAGTTTTCGTTCCACTGAGCGTCAGA
CCCCGTAGAAAAGATCAAAGGATCTTCTTGAGATCCTTTTTTTCTGCGCGTAATCTGCTGCTTGCAAACA
AAAAAACCACCGCTACCAGCGGTGGTTTGTTTGCCGGATCAAGAGCTACCAACTCTTTTTCCGAAGGTAA
CTGGCTTCAGCAGAGCGCAGATACCAAATACTGTTCTTCTAGTGTAGCCGTAGTTAGGCCACCACTTCAA
GAACTCTGTAGCACCGCCTACATACCTCGCTCTGCTAATCCTGTTACCAGTGGCTGCTGCCAGTGGCGAT
AAGTCGTGTCTTACCGGGTTGGACTCAAGACGATAGTTACCGGATAAGGCGCAGCGGTCGGGCTGAACGG
GGGGTTCGTGCACACAGCCCAGCTTGGAGCGAACGACCTACACCGAACTGAGATACCTACAGCGTGAGCT
ATGAGAAAGCGCCACGCTTCCCGAAGGGAGAAAGGCGGACAGGTATCCGGTAAGCGGCAGGGTCGGAACA
GGAGAGCGCACGAGGGAGCTTCCAGGGGGAAACGCCTGGTATCTTTATAGTCCTGTCGGGTTTCGCCACC
TCTGACTTGAGCGTCGATTTTTGTGATGCTCGTCAGGGGGGCGGAGCCTATGGAAAAACGCCAGCAACGC
GGCCTTTTTACGGTTCCTGGCCTTTTGCTGGCCTTTTGCTCACATGTTCTTTCCTGCGTTATCCCCTGAT
TCTGTGGATAACCGTATTACCGCCTTTGAGTGAGCTGATACCGCTCGCCGCAGCCGAACGACCGAGCGCA
GCGAGTCAGTGAGCGAGGAAGCGGAAGAG
